Addgene plasmid #245589: pICSL50031
Purpose: Level 0 Golden Gate part C-Terminal Tag with overhangs TTCG - GCTT
Depositing lab: Mark Youles. Depositing organization: Sainsbury Laboratory, Norwich.
Backbone
  Vector backbone: pICSL01003
  Backbone size w/o insert (bp): 2244
  Vector type: Synthetic Biology
Growth in bacteria
  Bacterial resistance: Spectinomycin, 50 μg/mL
  Growth temperature: 37°C
  Growth strain: DH5alpha
  Copy number: High Copy
Gene/Insert
  Gene/Insert name: C-Terminal tag 6HIS-Hellfire-6HIS
  Species: Synthetic
  Insert size (bp): 187
  Mutation: BsaI/BpiI sites removed by point-mutation
  Cloning method: Restriction Enzyme; 5′ cloning site BsaI (destroyed during cloning); 3′ cloning site BsaI (destroyed during cloning)
  Sequencing primers: 5′ TCACATGTTCTTTCCTGCG; 3′ GTCTCATGAGCGGATACATATTTGAATG
Terms and licenses: Academic/Nonprofit Terms; Industry Terms: Not Available to Industry
Depositor comments: Level 0 C-Terminal tag module used for GoldenGate assemblies using the MoClo overhang syntax
How to cite: pICSL50031 was a gift from Mark Youles (Addgene plasmid # 245589 ; http://n2t.net/addgene:245589 ; RRID:Addgene_245589)
