[The description below was written by a language model from this plasmid's Addgene catalogue record and pLannotate feature annotations shown in this document.]
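Description:
pICSL50031 is a Level 0 Golden Gate part plasmid from the MoClo modular cloning system, built on the small pICSL01003 backbone and classed as a synthetic biology vector. It is maintained in E. coli at high copy through a ColE1/pUC-type origin and selected with spectinomycin through the aadA adenylyltransferase gene, which appears to be driven by the annotated AmpR (bla) promoter upstream. Short annotated fragments of an integrase, a gentamicin acetyltransferase and lacI are most likely remnants of the resistance cassette's origin and of backbone construction. They are not functional genes.

The payload is a synthetic 187 bp C-terminal tag module named 6HIS-Hellfire-6HIS. The feature table detects a 6xHis affinity tag near the start of the insert and a 3xFLAG epitope with its enterokinase cleavage site further along. This suggests the "Hellfire" portion includes 3xFLAG between histidine stretches, although the second His tag implied by the name is not separately annotated. Internal BsaI and BpiI sites were removed by point mutation so the part is compatible with Type IIS assembly. The module carries the fusion overhangs TTCG and GCTT, which in MoClo syntax define the C-terminal tag position between a coding sequence lacking a stop codon and a downstream terminator.

The plasmid has no promoter or terminator for the tag and is not an expression construct. It serves as a donor part for one-pot Golden Gate assembly into Level 1 transcription units, adding a combined His/FLAG tag to the C-terminus of a protein of interest for affinity purification and immunodetection. The record does not specify a particular expression host.
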