Features (pLannotate 1.2.2; 8 found; start..end, strand, type, name):
     30..47      +  CDS            7xHis (fragment): 6xHis affinity tag
    102..167     +  CDS            3xFLAG: three tandem FLAG® epitope tags, followed by an enterokinase cleavage site
    317..421     +  promoter       AmpR promoter: bla
    412..492     -  CDS            int (fragment): INT2_ECOLX - Protein inferred from homology: Swiss-Prot protein existence level 3. Putative integrase believed to be involved in the insertion of antibiotic resistance genes into plasmids and transposons. From Escherichia coli.
    580..636     +  CDS            GmR (fragment): gentamycin acetyltransferase; aacC1; confers resistance to gentamycin
    643..1431    +  CDS            aadA: S3AD_ECOLX - Experimental evidence at protein level: Swiss-Prot protein existence level 1. Mediates bacterial resistance to the antibiotics streptomycin and spectinomycin. From Escherichia coli.
   1605..2193    +  rep_origin     ori: high-copy-number ColE1/pMB1/pBR322/pUC origin of replication
   2376..2425    +  CDS            lacI (fragment): lac repressor; lacI; The lac repressor binds to the lac operator to inhibit transcription in E. coli. This inhibition can be relieved by adding lactose or isopropyl-β-D-thiogalactopyranoside (IPTG).
>Addgene plasmid #245589 | pICSL50031 | addgene full sequence | sequence record 495509 | Addgene NGS Result
GGTCTCATTCGGGTTCCGGAAGAGGATCGCATCACCATCACCATCACGATTATGATATTCCAACTACTGC
TAGCGAGAATTTGTATTTTCAGGGTGAGCTCGACTACAAAGACCATGACGGTGATTATAAAGATCATGAC
ATCGACTACAAGGATGACGATGACAAGGGTTCGCATCACCACCATCATCACTGAGCTTTGAGACCACGTG
GCTCTTCAGTGGACGAAAGGGCCTCGTGATACGCCTATTTTTATAGGTTAATGTCATGATAATAATGGTT
TCTTAGACGTCAGGTGGCACTTTTCGGGGAAATGTGCGCGGAACCCCTATTTGTTTATTTTTCTAAATAC
ATTCAAATATGTATCCGCTCATGAGACAATAACCCTGATAAATGCTTCAATAATATTGAAAAAGGAAGAG
TATGCGCTCACGCAACTGGTCCAGAACCTTGACCGAACGCAGCGGTGGTAACGGCGCAGTGGCGGTTTTC
ATGGCTTGTTATGACTGTTTTTTTTTGGGGTACAGTCTATGCCTCGGGCATCCAAGCAGCAAGCGCGTTA
CGCCGTGGGTCGATGTTTGATGTTATGGAGCAGCAACGATGTTACGCAGCAGGGCAGTCGCCCTAAAACA
AAGTTAAACATCATGAGGGAAGCGGTGATCGCCGAAGTATCGACTCAACTATCAGAGGTAGTTGGCGTCA
TCGAGCGCCATCTCGAACCGACGTTGCTGGCCGTACATTTGTACGGCTCCGCAGTGGATGGCGGCCTGAA
GCCACACAGCGATATTGATTTGCTGGTTACGGTGACCGTAAGGCTTGATGAAACAACGCGGCGAGCTTTG
ATCAACGACCTTTTGGAAACTTCGGCTTCCCCTGGAGAGAGCGAGATTCTCCGCGCTGTAGAAGTCACCA
TTGTTGTGCACGACGACATCATTCCGTGGCGTTATCCAGCTAAGCGCGAACTGCAATTTGGAGAATGGCA
GCGCAATGACATTCTTGCAGGTATCTTCGAGCCAGCCACGATCGACATTGATCTGGCTATCTTGCTGACA
AAAGCAAGAGAACATAGCGTTGCCTTGGTAGGTCCAGCGGCGGAGGAACTCTTTGATCCGGTTCCTGAAC
AGGATCTATTTGAGGCGCTAAATGAAACCTTAACGCTATGGAACTCGCCGCCCGACTGGGCTGGCGATGA
GCGAAATGTAGTGCTTACGTTGTCCCGCATTTGGTACAGCGCAGTAACCGGCAAAATCGCGCCGAAGGAT
GTCGCTGCCGACTGGGCAATGGAGCGCCTGCCGGCCCAGTATCAGCCCGTCATACTTGAAGCTAGACAGG
CTTATCTTGGACAAGAAGAAGATCGCTTGGCCTCGCGCGCAGATCAGTTGGAAGAATTTGTCCATTACGT
AAAAGGCGAGATCACCAAGGTAGTCGGCAAATAACTGTCAGACCAAGTTTACTCATATATACTTTAGATT
GATTTAAAACTTCATTTTTAATTTAAAAGGATCTAGGTGAAGATCCTTTTTGATAATCTCATGACCAAAA
TCCCTTAACGTGAGTTTTCGTTCCACTGAGCGTCAGACCCCGTAGAAAAGATCAAAGGATCTTCTTGAGA
TCCTTTTTTTCTGCGCGTAATCTGCTGCTTGCAAACAAAAAAACCACCGCTACCAGCGGTGGTTTGTTTG
CCGGATCAAGAGCTACCAACTCTTTTTCCGAAGGTAACTGGCTTCAGCAGAGCGCAGATACCAAATACTG
TTCTTCTAGTGTAGCCGTAGTTAGGCCACCACTTCAAGAACTCTGTAGCACCGCCTACATACCTCGCTCT
GCTAATCCTGTTACCAGTGGCTGCTGCCAGTGGCGATAAGTCGTGTCTTACCGGGTTGGACTCAAGACGA
TAGTTACCGGATAAGGCGCAGCGGTCGGGCTGAACGGGGGGTTCGTGCACACAGCCCAGCTTGGAGCGAA
CGACCTACACCGAACTGAGATACCTACAGCGTGAGCTATGAGAAAGCGCCACGCTTCCCGAAGGGAGAAA
GGCGGACAGGTATCCGGTAAGCGGCAGGGTCGGAACAGGAGAGCGCACGAGGGAGCTTCCAGGGGGAAAC
GCCTGGTATCTTTATAGTCCTGTCGGGTTTCGCCACCTCTGACTTGAGCGTCGATTTTTGTGATGCTCGT
CAGGGGGGCGGAGCCTATGGAAAAACGCCAGCAACGCGGCCTTTTTACGGTTCCTGGCCTTTTGCTGGCC
TTTTGCTCACATGTTCTTTCCTGCGTTATCCCCTGATTCTGTGGATAACCGTATTACCGCCTTTGAGTGA
GCTGATACCGCTCGCCGCAGCCGAACGACCGAGCGCAGCGAGTCAGTGAGCGAGGAAGCGGAAGAGCGCC
CAATACGCAAACCGCCTCTCCCCGCGCGTTGGCCGATTCATTAATCACTGT
